>Addgene plasmid #159696 | R726-M01-892: His6-Halotag-tev-Hs.RAF1(52-131) | addgene full sequence | sequence record 313755 | Addgene NGS Result
ATCGCTAGCTAGATAGCTAGAAGCTTGCGGCCGCACAGCTGTATACACGTGCAAGCCAGCCAGAACTCGC
TCCTGAAGACCCAGAGGATCTCGAGCACCACCACCACCACCACTAATGTTAATTAAGTTGGGCGTTCCTA
GGCTGATAAAACAGAATTTGCCTGGCGGCAGTAGCGCGGTGGTCCCACCTGACCCCATGCCGAACTCAGA
AGTGAAACGCCGTAGCGCCGATGGTAGTGTGGGGTCTCCCCATGCGAGAGTAGGGAACTGCCAGGCATCA
AATAAAACGAAAGGCTCAGTCGAAAGACTGGGCCTTTCGTTTTATCTGTTGTTTGTCGGTGAACGCTCTC
CTGAGTAGGACAAATCCGCCGGGAGCGGATTTGAACGTTGCGAAGCAACGGCCCGGAGGGTGGCGGGCAG
GACGCCCGCCATAAACTGCCAGGCATCAAATTAAGCAGAAGGCCATCCTGACGGATGGCCTTTTTGCGTT
TCTACAAACTCTTTTGTTTATTTTTCTAAATACATTCAAATATGTATCCGCTGAGCAATAACTAGCATAA
CCCCTTGGGGCCTCTAAACGGGTCTTGAGGGGTTTTTTGCTGAAAGGAGGAACTATATCCGGATTGGCGA
ATGGG
[124 nt withheld, positions 636-759]
C
[91 nt withheld, positions 761-851]
A
[49 nt withheld, positions 853-901]
CCTTTGACGTTGGAGTCCACGTTCTTT
[37 nt withheld, positions 929-965]
ACCCTATCTCGGTCTATTCTTTTGATTTATAAGGGATTTTGCCGATTTCGGCCTATTGGTTAAAAAATGA
GCTGATTTAACAAAAATTTAACGCGAATTTTAACAAAATATTAACGTTTACAATTTCTGGCGGCACGATG
GCATGAGATTATCAAAAAGGATCTTCACCTAGATCCTTTTAAATTAAAAATGAAGTTTTAAATCAATCTA
AAGTATATATGAGTAAACTTGGTCTGACAGTTACCAATGCTTAATCAGTGAGGCACCTATCTCAGCGATC
TGTCTATTTCGTTCATCCATAGTTGCCTGACTCCCCGTCGTGTAGATAACTACGATACGGGAGGGCTTAC
CATCTGGCCCCAGTGCTGCAATGATACCGCGAGACCCACGCTCACCGGCTCCAGATTTATCAGCAATAAA
CCAGCCAGCCGGAAGGGCCGAGCGCAGAAGTGGTCCTGCAACTTTATCCGCCTCCATCCAGTCTATTAAT
TGTTGCCGGGAAGCTAGAGTAAGTAGTTCGCCAGTTAATAGTTTGCGCAACGTTGTTGCCATTGCTACAG
GCATCGTGGTGTCACGCTCGTCGTTTGGTATGGCTTCATTCAGCTCCGGTTCCCAACGATCAAGGCGAGT
TACATGATCCCCCATGTTGTGCAAAAAAGCGGTTAGCTCCTTCGGTCCTCCGATCGTTGTCAGAAGTAAG
TTGGCCGCAGTGTTATCACTCATGGTTATGGCAGCACTGCATAATTCTCTTACTGTCATGCCATCCGTAA
GATGCTTTTCTGTGACTGGTGAGTACTCAACCAAGTCATTCTGAGAATAGTGTATGCGGCGACCGAGTTG
CTCTTGCCCGGCGTCAATACGGGATAATACCGCGCCACATAGCAGAACTTTAAAAGTGCTCATCATTGGA
AAACGTTCTTCGGGGCGAAAACTCTCAAGGATCTTACCGCTGTTGAGATCCAGTTCGATGTAACCCACTC
GTGCACCCAACTGATCTTCAGCATCTTTTACTTTCACCAGCGTTTCTGGGTGAGCAAAAACAGGAAGGCA
AAATGCCGCAAAAAAGGGAATAAGGGCGACACGGAAATGTTGAATACTCATACTCTTCCTTTTTCAATCA
TGATTGAAGCATTTATCAGGGTTATTGTCTCATGAGCGGATACATATTTGAATGTATTTAGAAAAATAAA
CAAATAGGTCATGACCAAAATCCCTTAACGTGAGTTTTCGTTCCACTGAGCGTCAGACCCCGTAGAAAAG
ATCAAAGGATCTTCTTGAGATCCTTTTTTTCTGCGCGTAATCTGCTGCTTGCAAACAAAAAAACCACCGC
TACCAGCGGTGGTTTGTTTGCCGGATCAAGAGCTACCAACTCTTTTTCCGAAGGTAACTGGCTTCAGCAG
AGCGCAGATACCAAATACTGTCCTTCTAGTGTAGCCGTAGTTAGGCCACCACTTCAAGAACTCTGTAGCA
CCGCCTACATACCTCGCTCTGCTAATCCTGTTACCAGTGGCTGCTGCCAGTGGCGATAAGTCGTGTCTTA
CCGGGTTGGACTCAAGACGATAGTTACCGGATAAGGCGCAGCGGTCGGGCTGAACGGGGGGTTCGTGCAC
ACAGCCCAGCTTGGAGCGAACGACCTACACCGAACTGAGATACCTACAGCGTGAGCTATGAGAAAGCGCC
ACGCTTCCCGAAGGGAGAAAGGCGGACAGGTATCCGGTAAGCGGCAGGGTCGGAACAGGAGAGCGCACGA
GGGAGCTTCCAGGGGGAAACGCCTGGTATCTTTATAGTCCTGTCGGGTTTCGCCACCTCTGACTTGAGCG
TCGATTTTTGTGATGCTCGTCAGGGGGGCGGAGCCTATGGAAAAACGCCAGCAACGCGGCCTTTTTACGG
TTCCTGGCCTTTTGCTGGCCTTTTGCTCACATGTTCTTTCCTGCGTTATCCCCTGATTCTGTGGATAACC
GTATTACCGCCTTTGAGTGAGCTGATACCGCTCGCCGCAGCCGAACGACCGAGCGCAGCGAGTCAGTGAG
CGAGGAAGCGGAAGAGCGCCTGATGCGGTATTTTCTCCTTACGCATCTGTGCGGTATTTCACACCGCAAT
GGTGCACTCTCAGTACAATCTGCTCTGATGCCGCATAGTTAAGCCAGTATACACTCCGCTATCGCTACGT
GACTGGGTCATGGCTGCGCCCCGACACCCGCCAACACCCGCTGACGCGCCCTGACGGGCTTGTCTGCTCC
CGGCATCCGCTTACAGACAAGCTGTGACCGTCTCCGGGAGCTGCATGTGTCAGAGGTTTTCACCGTCATC
ACCGAAACGCGCGAGGCAGCTGCGGTAAAGCTCATCAGCGTGGTCGTGAAGCGATTCACAGATGTCTGCC
TGTTCATCCGCGTCCAGCTCGTTGAGTTTCTCCAGAAGCGTTAATGTCTGGCTTCTGATAAAGCGGGCCA
TGTTAAGGGCGGTTTTTTCCTGTTTGGTCACTGATGCCTCCGTGTAAGGGGGATTTCTGTTCATGGGGGT
AATGATACCGATGAAACGAGAGAGGATGCTCACGATACGGGTTACTGATGATGAACATGCCCGGTTACTG
GAACGTTGTGAGGGTAAACAACTGGCGGTATGGATGCGGCGGGACCAGAGAAAAATCACTCAGGGTCAAT
GCCAGCGCTTCGTTAATACAGATGTAGGTGTTCCACAGGGTAGCCAGCAGCATCCTGCGATGCAGATCCG
GAACATAATGGTGCAGGGCGCTGACTTCCGCGTTTCCAGACTTTACGAAACACGGAAACCGAAGACCATT
CATGTTGTTGCTCAGGTCGCAGACGTTTTGCAGCAGCAGTCGCTTCACGTTCGCTCGCGTATCGGTGATT
CATTCTGCTAACCAGTAAGGCAACCCCGCCAGCCTAGCCGGGTCCTCAACGACAGGAGCACGATCATGCT
AGTCATGCCCCGCGCCCACCGGAAGGAGCTGACTGGGTTGAAGGCTCTCAAGGGCATCGGTCGAGATCCC
GGTGCCTAATGAGTGAGCTAACTTACATTAATTGCGTTGCGCTCACTGCCCGCTTTCCAGTCGGGAAACC
TGTCGTGCCAGCTGCATTAATGAATCGGCCAACGCGCGGGGAGAGGCGGTTTGCGTATTGGGCGCCAGGG
TGGTTTTTCTTTTCACCAGTGAGACGGGCAACAGCTGATTGCCCTTCACCGCCTGGCCCTGAGAGAGTTG
CAGCAAGCGGTCCACGCTGGTTTGCCCCAGCAGGCGAAAATCCTGTTTGATGGTGGTTAACGGCGGGATA
TAACATGAGCTGTCTTCGGTATCGTCGTATCCCACTACCGAGATGTCCGCACCAACGCGCAGCCCGGACT
CGGTAATGGCGCGCATTGCGCCCAGCGCCATCTGATCGTTGGCAACCAGCATCGCAGTGGGAACGATGCC
CTCATTCAGCATTTGCATGGTTTGTTGAAAACCGGACATGGCACTCCAGTCGCCTTCCCGTTCCGCTATC
GGCTGAATTTGATTGCGAGTGAGATATTTATGCCAGCCAGCCAGACGCAGACGCGCCGAGACAGAACTTA
ATGGGCCCGCTAACAGCGCGATTTGCTGGTGACCCAATGCGACCAGATGCTCCACGCCCAGTCGCGTACC
GTCTTCATGGGAGAAAATAATACTGTTGATGGGTGTCTGGTCAGAGACATCAAGAAATAACGCCGGAACA
TTAGTGCAGGCAGCTTCCACAGCAATGGCATCCTGGTCATCCAGCGGATAGTTAATGATCAGCCCACTGA
CGCGTTGCGCGAGAAGATTGTGCACCGCCGCTTTACAGGCTTCGACGCCGCTTCGTTCTACCATCGACAC
CACCACGCTGGCACCCAGTTGATCGGCGCGAGATTTAATCGCCGCGACAATTTGCGACGGCGCGTGCAGG
GCCAGACTGGAGGTGGCAACGCCAATCAGCAACGACTGTTTGCCCGCCAGTTGTTGTGCCACGCGGTTGG
GAATGTAATTCAGCTCCGCCATCGCCGCTTCCACTTTTTCCCGCGTTTTCGCAGAAACGTGGCTGGCCTG
GTTCACCACGCGGGAAACGGTCTGATAAGAGACACCGGCATACTCTGCGACATCGTATAACGTTACTGGT
TTCACATTCACCACCCTGAATTGACTCTCTTCCGGGCGCTATCATGCCATACCGCGAAAGGTTTTGCGCC
ATTCGATGGTGTCCGGGATCTCGACGCTCTCCCTTATGCGACTCCTGCATTAGGAAGCAGCCCAGTAGTA
GGTTGAGGCCGTTGAGCACCGCCGCCGCAAGGAATGGTGATCACAACTTTGTATAGAAAAGTTGGCTGGC
GAGCCCGATCTTCCCCATCGGTGATGTCGGCGATATAGGCGCCAGCAACCGCACCTGTGGCGCCGGTGAT
GCCGGCCACGATGCGTCCGGCGTAGAGGATCGAGATCGATCTCGATCCCGCGAAATTAATACGACTCACT
ATAGGGGAATTGTGAGCGGATAACAATTCCCCTCTAGAAATAAGCCAACTTTTGTATACAAAGTGGTCAT
TTAACTTTAAGAAGGAGATATACATATGGGCCACCATCACCATCACCATATGGCAGAAATCGGTACTGGC
TTTCCATTCGACCCCCATTATGTGGAAGTCCTGGGCGAGCGCATGCACTACGTCGATGTTGGTCCGCGCG
ATGGCACCCCTGTGCTGTTCCTGCACGGTAACCCGACCTCCTCCTACGTGTGGCGCAACATCATCCCGCA
TGTTGCACCGACCCATCGCTGCATTGCTCCAGACCTGATCGGTATGGGCAAATCCGACAAACCAGACCTG
GGTTATTTCTTCGACGACCACGTCCGCTTCATGGATGCCTTCATCGAAGCCCTGGGTCTGGAAGAGGTCG
TCCTGGTCATTCACGACTGGGGCTCCGCTCTGGGTTTCCACTGGGCCAAGCGCAATCCAGAGCGCGTCAA
AGGTATTGCATTTATGGAGTTCATCCGCCCTATCCCGACCTGGGACGAATGGCCAGAATTTGCCCGCGAG
ACCTTCCAGGCCTTCCGCACCACCGACGTCGGCCGCAAGCTGATCATCGATCAGAACGTTTTTATCGAGG
GTACGCTGCCGATGGGTGTCGTCCGCCCGCTGACTGAAGTCGAGATGGACCATTACCGCGAGCCGTTCCT
GAATCCTGTTGACCGCGAGCCACTGTGGCGCTTCCCAAACGAGCTGCCAATCGCCGGTGAGCCAGCGAAC
ATCGTCGCGCTGGTCGAAGAATACATGGACTGGCTGCACCAGTCCCCTGTCCCGAAGCTGCTGTTCTGGG
GCACCCCAGGCGTTCTGATCCCACCGGCCGAAGCCGCTCGCCTGGCCAAAAGCCTGCCTAACTGCAAGGC
TGTGGACATCGGCCCGGGTCTGAATCTGCTGCAAGAAGACAACCCGGACCTGATCGGCAGCGAGATCGCG
CGCTGGCTGTCGACGCTCGAGATTTCCGGCGAGCCAACCACTGAGGATCTGTACTTTCAGAGCGATAACG
CGATCGCCACAACTTTGTACAAAAAAGTTGGCGAGAACCTGTACTTTCAGTCCAAGACCAGCAACACGAT
CCGCGTGTTCCTGCCGAATAAGCAACGTACCGTCGTTAATGTGCGCAACGGTATGAGCCTGCATGACTGC
CTGATGAAAGCACTGAAAGTGCGTGGTCTGCAGCCGGAGTGTTGTGCGGTCTTTCGTCTGCTGCACGAGC
ATAAGGGCAAAAAAGCCCGTCTGGACTGGAATACCGATGCAGCGAGCCTGATTGGTGAAGAACTGCAAGT
CGACTTCTTGTAATCAACTTTCTTGTACAAAGTTGTGAT
Features (pLannotate 1.2.2; 30 found; start..end, strand, type, name):
     96..113     +  CDS            9xHis (fragment): 9xHis affinity tag
    160..275     +  ncRNA          5S rRNA: Accession: RF00001 - 5S ribosomal RNA
    279..365     +  terminator     rrnB T1 terminator: Escherichia coli rrnB; transcription terminator T1 from the E. coli rrnB gene
    457..484     +  terminator     rrnB T2 terminator: transcription terminator T2 from the E. coli rrnB gene
    503..542     +  promoter       AmpR promoter (fragment): bla
    552..599     +  terminator     T7 terminator: transcription terminator for bacteriophage T7 RNA polymerase
    636..1091    +  rep_origin     f1 ori (sequence partly withheld): f1 bacteriophage origin of replication; arrow indicates direction of (+) strand synthesis
   1206..2066    -  CDS            AmpR: β-lactamase; bla; confers resistance to ampicillin, carbenicillin, and related antibiotics
   2067..2159    -  promoter       AmpR promoter: bla
   2240..2828    +  rep_origin     ori: high-copy-number ColE1/pMB1/pBR322/pUC origin of replication
   3014..3153    -  misc_feature   bom: basis of mobility region from pBR322
   3255..3446    -  CDS            rop: Rop protein, which maintains plasmids at low copy number; rop
   3463..3843    +  CDS            YPB1_ECOLX: Protein predicted: Swiss-Prot protein existence level 4. From Escherichia coli.
   3905..3969    -  CDS            TcR (fragment): tetracycline efflux protein; tet; confers resistance to tetracycline
   3984..4005    -  protein_bind   CAP binding site: CAP binding activates transcription in the presence of cAMP. E. coli catabolite activator protein
   4018..5100    -  CDS            lacI: lac repressor; lacI; The lac repressor binds to the lac operator to inhibit transcription in E. coli. This inhibition can be relieved by adding lactose or isopropyl-β-D-thiogalactopyranoside (IPTG).
   5101..5178    -  promoter       lacI promoter: lacI
   5186..5274    -  CDS            TcR (fragment): tetracycline efflux protein; tet; confers resistance to tetracycline
   5279..5299    +  protein_bind   attB4: mutant version of attB; core recombination site for the Gateway® BP reaction BP Clonase™
   5302..5406    -  CDS            TcR (fragment): tetracycline efflux protein; tet; confers resistance to tetracycline
   5432..5450    +  promoter       T7 promoter: promoter for bacteriophage T7 RNA polymerase
   5451..5475    +  protein_bind   lac operator: The lac repressor binds to the lac operator to inhibit transcription in E. coli. This inhibition can be relieved by adding lactose or isopropyl-β-D-thiogalactopyranoside (IPTG). lac repressor encoded by lacI
   5491..5509    -  protein_bind   attB5 (fragment): mutant version of attB; core recombination site for the Gateway® BP reaction BP Clonase™
   5515..5533    +  RBS            RBS (fragment): efficient ribosome binding site from bacteriophage T7 gene 10 (Olins and Rangwala, 1989)
   5547..5564    +  CDS            6xHis: 6xHis affinity tag
   5565..6455    +  CDS            HaloTag®: modified bacterial dehalogenase that forms covalent bonds with chloroalkane derivatives
   6468..6488    +  CDS            TEV site: tobacco etch virus (TEV) protease recognition and cleavage site
   6505..6522    +  protein_bind   attL1 (fragment): mutant version of attL; recombination site for the Gateway® LR reaction LR Clonase™
   6546..6785    +  CDS            RAF1 (fragment): RAF1_HUMAN - Also known as RAF. Experimental evidence at protein level: Swiss-Prot protein existence level 1. Serine/threonine-protein kinase that acts as a regulatory link between the membrane-associated Ras GTPases and the MAPK/ERK cascade, and this critical regulatory link functions as a switch determining cell fate decisions including proliferation, differentiation, apoptosis, survival and oncogenic transformation. RAF1 activation initiates a mitogen-activated protein kinase (MAPK) cascade that comprises a sequential phosphorylation of the dual-specific MAPK kinases (MAP2K1/MEK1 and MAP2K2
   6793..6810    -  protein_bind   attL2 (fragment): mutant version of attL; recombination site for the Gateway® LR reaction LR Clonase™
