[The description below was written by a language model from this plasmid's Addgene catalogue record and pLannotate feature annotations shown in this document.]
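Description:
R726-M01-892 is a 6.8 kb bacterial expression plasmid built on the pDest-892 Gateway destination backbone for producing a tagged fragment of human RAF1 in E. coli. The backbone is pET-like: it carries a ColE1/pBR322-type origin together with the bom region and the rop gene, which holds copy number down and agrees with the catalogue's "low copy" designation. Selection is by ampicillin through β-lactamase, and an f1 origin is also present. Short remnants of a tetracycline resistance gene are annotated, but these are fragments only and do not represent a functional marker.

Expression is driven by a T7 promoter immediately followed by a lac operator, with lacI encoded on the plasmid under its own promoter, so transcription needs a host that supplies T7 RNA polymerase and can be induced with IPTG. A T7 gene 10-derived ribosome binding site precedes the open reading frame, which reads His6, HaloTag, a TEV protease site, a Gateway recombination scar, and then residues 52-131 of RAF1, the Ras-binding domain (RBD). A second recombination scar follows the insert, and rrnB T1/T2 and T7 terminators lie downstream. The short downstream His annotation appears to be a vector remnant rather than part of the recorded fusion.

The His6 tag allows metal-affinity purification. HaloTag, a modified dehalogenase, bonds covalently to chloroalkane ligands for labelling or surface immobilisation, and TEV cleavage can release the RBD from both tags. The associated study concerns biophysical analysis of KRAS recruitment to membranes, although the record does not state the protein's specific role in that work.
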