Addgene plasmid #159696: R726-M01-892: His6-Halotag-tev-Hs.RAF1(52-131)
Purpose: E. coli protein expression of His6-Halotag-tev-Hs.RAF1(52-131)
Depositing lab: Dominic Esposito. Depositing organization: National Cancer Institute (NCI). Publication: Quantitative biophysical analysis defines key components modulating recruitment of the GTPase KRAS to the plasma membrane. Lakshman B, Messing S, Schmid EM, Clogston JD, Gillette WK, Esposito D, Kessing B, Fletcher DA, Nissley DV, McCormick F, Stephen AG, Jean-Francois FL. J Biol Chem. 2019 Feb 8;294(6):2193-2207. doi: 10.1074/jbc.RA118.005669. Epub 2018 Dec 17. PubMed 30559287.
Backbone
  Vector backbone: pDest-892
  Vector type: Bacterial Expression
Growth in bacteria
  Bacterial resistance: Ampicillin, 100 μg/mL
  Growth temperature: 37°C
  Growth strain: DH5alpha
  Copy number: Low Copy
Gene/Insert
  Gene/Insert name: His6-Halotag-tev-Hs.RAF1(52-131) (alt name: RAF1 RBD)
  Species: H. sapiens (human)
  Entrez Gene: RAF1 (a.k.a. CMD1NN, CRAF, NS5, Raf-1, c-Raf)
  Tag / fusion protein: His6-Halotag-tev (N terminal on insert)
  Cloning method: Gateway Cloning
Terms and licenses: Academic/Nonprofit Terms; Industry Terms: Not Available to Industry
How to cite: R726-M01-892: His6-Halotag-tev-Hs.RAF1(52-131) was a gift from Dominic Esposito (Addgene plasmid # 159696 ; http://n2t.net/addgene:159696 ; RRID:Addgene_159696)
